LOCUS       Exported 9022 bp ds-DNA circular SYN 16-AUG-2021
DEFINITION  Retroviral expression vector for murine direct cardiac
            reprogramming.
ACCESSION   .
VERSION     .
KEYWORDS    pmx-MiGT
SOURCE      synthetic DNA construct
  ORGANISM  synthetic DNA construct
REFERENCE   1 (bases 1 to 9022)
  AUTHORS   Wang L, Huang P, Near D, Ravi K, Xu Y, Liu J, Qian L
  TITLE     Isoform Specific Effects of Mef2C during Direct Cardiac
            Reprogramming.
  JOURNAL   Cells. 2020 Jan 22;9(2). pii: cells9020268. doi:
            10.3390/cells9020268.
  PUBMED    31979018
REFERENCE   2 (bases 1 to 9022)
  AUTHORS   .
  TITLE     Direct Submission
  JOURNAL   Exported Aug 16, 2021 from SnapGene Server 1.1.58
            http://www.snapgene.com
FEATURES             Location/Qualifiers
     source          1..9022
                     /organism="synthetic DNA construct"
                     /mol_type="other DNA"
     LTR             22..615
                     /note="long terminal repeat from Moloney murine leukemia
                     virus"
     misc_feature    678..1035
                     /label=MMLV Psi
                     /note="packaging signal of Moloney murine leukemia virus
                     (MMLV)"
     CDS             1094..1510
                     /label=gag (truncated)
                     /note="truncated Moloney murine leukemia virus (MMLV) gag
                     gene lacking the start codon"
     primer_bind     1440..1462
                     /label=pLXSN 5'
                     /note="Murine stem cell virus, forward primer. Also called
                     MSCV"
     primer_bind     1478..1494
                     /label=pBABE 5'
                     /note="Psi packaging signal, forward primer for pBABE
                     vectors"
     misc_feature    1520..1894
                     /label=pol region
                     /note="Moloney murine leukemia virus (MMLV) pol region
                     containing the splice acceptor site"
     primer_bind     1832..1848
                     /label=pBMN 5'
                     /note="MMLV sequence, for inserts in pBMN retroviral
                     vector"
     CDS             3339..3395
                     /codon_start=1
                     /product="2A peptide from porcine teschovirus-1
                     polyprotein"
                     /label=P2A
                     /note="Eukaryotic ribosomes fail to insert a peptide bond
                     between the Gly and Pro residues, yielding separate
                     polypeptides."
                     /translation="ATNFSLLKQAGDVEENPGP"
     CDS             4740..4793
                     /codon_start=1
                     /product="2A peptide from Thosea asigna virus capsid
                     protein"
                     /label=T2A
                     /note="Eukaryotic ribosomes fail to insert a peptide bond
                     between the Gly and Pro residues, yielding separate
                     polypeptides."
                     /translation="EGRGSLLTCGDVEENPGP"
     LTR             6527..6996
                     /note="long terminal repeat from Moloney murine leukemia
                     virus"
     primer_bind     complement(7126..7143)
                     /label=L4440
                     /note="L4440 vector, forward primer"
     rep_origin      complement(7297..7885)
                     /direction=LEFT
                     /label=ori
                     /note="high-copy-number ColE1/pMB1/pBR322/pUC origin of
                     replication"
     primer_bind     complement(7377..7396)
                     /label=pBR322ori-F
                     /note="pBR322 origin, forward primer"
     CDS             complement(8049..8909)
                     /codon_start=1
                     /gene="bla"
                     /product="beta-lactamase"
                     /label=AmpR
                     /note="confers resistance to ampicillin, carbenicillin, and
                     related antibiotics"
                     /translation="MSIQHFRVALIPFFAAFCLPVFAHPETLVKVKDAEDQLGARVGYI
                     ELDLNSGKILESFRPEERFPMMSTFKVLLCGAVLSRIDAGQEQLGRRIHYSQNDLVEYS
                     PVTEKHLTDGMTVRELCSAAITMSDNTAANLLLTTIGGPKELTAFLHNMGDHVTRLDRW
                     EPELNEAIPNDERDTTMPVAMATTLRKLLTGELLTLASRQQLIDWMEADKVAGPLLRSA
                     LPAGWFIADKSGAGERGSRGIIAALGPDGKPSRIVVIYTTGSQATMDERNRQIAEIGAS
                     LIKHW"
     primer_bind     8672..8691
                     /label=Amp-R
                     /note="Ampicillin resistance gene, reverse primer"
     promoter        complement(8910..9014)
                     /gene="bla"
                     /label=AmpR promoter
ORIGIN
        1 cccgaaaagt gccacctgca taatgaaaga ccccacctgt aggtttggca agctagctta
       61 agtaacgcca ttttgcaagg catggaaaaa tacataactg agaatagaaa agttcagatc
      121 aaggtcagga acagatggaa cagctgaata tgggccaaac aggatatctg tggtaagcag
      181 ttcctgcccc ggctcagggc caagaacaga tggaacagct gaatatgggc caaacaggat
      241 atctgtggta agcagttcct gccccggctc agggccaaga acagatggtc cccagatgcg
      301 gtccagccct cagcagtttc tagagaacca tcagatgttt ccagggtgcc ccaaggacct
      361 gaaatgaccc tgtgccttat ttgaactaac caatcagttc gcttctcgct tctgttcgcg
      421 cgcttctgct ccccgagctc aataaaagag cccacaaccc ctcactcggc gcgccagtcc
      481 tccgattgac tgagtcgccc gggtacccgt gtatccaata aaccctcttg cagttgcatc
      541 cgacttgtgg tctcgctgtt ccttgggagg gtctcctctg agtgattgac tacccgtcag
      601 cgggggtctt tcatttgggg gctcgtccgg gatcgggaga cccctgccca gggaccaccg
      661 acccaccacc gggaggtaag ctggccagca acttatctgt gtctgtccga ttgtctagtg
      721 tctatgactg attttatgcg cctgcgtcgg tactagttag ctaactagct ctgtatctgg
      781 cggacccgtg gtggaactga cgagttcgga acacccggcc gcaaccctgg gagacgtccc
      841 agggacttcg ggggccgttt ttgtggcccg acctgagtcc aaaaatcccg atcgttttgg
      901 actctttggt gcacccccct aataggaggg atatgtggtt ctggtaggag acgagaacct
      961 aaaacagttc ccgcctccgt ctgaattttt gctttcggtt tgggaccgaa gccgcgccgc
     1021 gcgtcttgtc tgctgcagca tcgttctgtg ttgtctctgt ctgactgtgt ttctgtattt
     1081 gtctgaaaat tagggccaga ctgttaccac tcccttaagt ttgaccttag gtcactggaa
     1141 agatgtcgag cggatcgctc acaaccagtc ggtagatgtc aagaagagac gttgggttac
     1201 cttctgctct gcagaatggc caacctttaa cgtcggatgg ccgcgagacg gcacctttaa
     1261 ccgagacctc atcacccagg ttaagatcaa ggtcttttca cctggcccgc atggacaccc
     1321 agaccaggtc ccctacatcg tgacctggga agccttggct tttgaccccc ctccctgggt
     1381 caagcccttt gtacacccta agcctccgcc tcctcttcct ccatccgccc cgtctctccc
     1441 ccttgaacct cctcgttcga ccccgcctcg atcctccctt tatccagccc tcactccttc
     1501 tctaggcgcc cccatatggc catatgagat cttatatggg gcacccccgc cccttgtaaa
     1561 cttccctgac cctgacatga caagagttac taacagcccc tctctccaag ctcacttaca
     1621 ggctctctac ttagtccagc acgaagtctg gagacctctg gcggcagcct accaagaaca
     1681 actggaccga ccggtggtac ctcaccctta ccgagtcggc gacacagtgt gggtccgccg
     1741 acaccagact aagaacctag aacctcgctg gaaaggacct tacacagtcc tgctgaccac
     1801 ccccaccgcc ctcaaagtag acggcatcgc agcttggata cacgccgccc acgtgaaggc
     1861 tgccgacccc gggggtggac catcctctag actgccggat ctagctagtt aattaaggat
     1921 ccgccatggg gagaaaaaag attcagatta cgaggataat ggatgagcgt aacagacagg
     1981 tgacttttac gaagaggaaa tttggattga tgaagaaggc ttatgagctg agcgtgctgt
     2041 gtgactgtga gattgcactg atcatcttca acagcaccaa caagctgttc cagtacgcca
     2101 gcactgacat ggataaggtg ttgctcaagt acaccgagta caacgagccg cacgagagcc
     2161 ggacaaactc agacattgtg gagacattga gaaagaaggg cctcaatggc tgtgacagcc
     2221 cagatcccga tgcagacgat tcagtaggtc acagccctga gtctgaggac aagtacagga
     2281 aaattaacga agatattgat ctaatgatca gcaggcaaag attgtgtgct gttccacctc
     2341 ccagctttga gatgccagtt accatcccag tgtccagcca taacagtttg gtgtacagca
     2401 atcctgtcag cacactggga aaccccaatc ttctgccact ggcccacccg tctctgcaga
     2461 ggaatagtat gtctcctggt gtaacacata gacctccaag tgcaggtaac acaggcggtc
     2521 tgatgggcgg agatctgaca tccggtgcag gcaccagcgc agggaatgga tacggcaacc
     2581 cccggaactc accaggcctg ctggtctcac ctggtaacct gaacaagaat atacaagcca
     2641 aatctcctcc ccctatgaat ctaggaatga ataatcgtaa gccagatctc cgcgttctta
     2701 tcccacctgg cagcaagaac acgatgccat cagtgaatca aaggataaat aactcccagt
     2761 cggctcagtc attggctacc ccggtggttt ccgtagcaac tcctacttta ccaggacaag
     2821 gaatgggagg atatccatca gccatttcaa caacatatgg tactgagtac tctctgagta
     2881 gcgcagatct gtcatctctg tctggcttca acactgccag tgcgctccac ctcggctctg
     2941 taactggctg gcagcagcag cacctacata acatgccgcc atctgccctc agtcagttgg
     3001 gagcttgcac tagcactcat ttatctcaga gttcaaatct ctccctgcct tctactcaaa
     3061 gcctcagcat caagtcagaa cctgtttctc ctcctagaga ccgtaccacc accccttcga
     3121 gatacccaca acacaccacg cgccacgagg cggggaggtc tcctgttgac agcttgagca
     3181 gctgtagcag ttcctacgat gggagcgacc gagaggatca ccggaacgaa ttccactccc
     3241 ccattggact caccagacct tcgccggacg aaagggaaag tccttcagtc aagcgcatgc
     3301 gactctctga aggatgggca acagctagcg gcagcggcgc cacgaacttc tctctgttaa
     3361 agcaagcagg agatgttgaa gaaaaccccg ggcctgcatg catgtaccaa agcctggcca
     3421 tggccgccaa ccacggcccc ccgcccggcg cctacgaagc aggtggccct ggcgccttca
     3481 tgcacagcgc gggcgccgcg tcctcgcccg tctacgtgcc cactccgcgg gtgccgtcct
     3541 ctgtgctggg cctgtcctac ctgcagggcg gtggcagtgc cgctgcagct ggaaccacct
     3601 cgggtggcag ctccggggcc ggcccgtcgg gtgcagggcc tgggacccag cagggtagcc
     3661 ctggctggag ccaagctgga gccgagggag ccgcctacac cccgccgccc gtgtccccgc
     3721 gcttctcttt cccggggact actgggtccc tggcggccgc tgccgccgct gccgcagccc
     3781 gggaagctgc agcctacggc agtggcggcg gggcggcggg cgctggtctg gctggccgag
     3841 agcagtacgg gcgtccgggc ttcgccggct cctactccag cccctaccca gcctacatgg
     3901 ccgacgtggg agcatcctgg gccgcagccg ctgccgcctc tgccggcccc ttcgacagcc
     3961 cagtcctgca cagcctgcct ggacgggcca accctggaag acaccccaat ctcgatatgt
     4021 ttgatgactt ctcagaaggc agagagtgtg tcaattgtgg ggccatgtcc accccactct
     4081 ggaggcgaga tgggacggga cactacctgt gcaatgcctg tggcctctat cacaagatga
     4141 acggcatcaa ccggcccctc attaagcctc agcgccgcct gtccgcttcc cgccgggtag
     4201 gcctctcctg tgccaactgc cagactacca ccaccacgct gtggcgtcgt aatgccgagg
     4261 gtgagcctgt atgtaatgcc tgcggcctct acatgaagct ccatggggtt cccaggcctc
     4321 ttgcaatgcg gaaggagggg attcaaacca gaaaacggaa gcccaagaac ctgaataaat
     4381 ctaagacgcc agcaggtcct gctggtgaga ccctccctcc ctccagtggt gcctccagcg
     4441 gtaactccag caatgccact agcagcagca gcagcagtga agagatgcgc cccatcaaga
     4501 cagagcccgg gctgtcatct cactatgggc acagcagctc catgtcccag acattcagta
     4561 ctgtgtccgg ccacgggccc tccatccatc cagtgctgtc tgctctgaag ctgtccccac
     4621 aaggctatgc atctcctgtc actcagacat cgcaggccag ctccaagcag gactcttgga
     4681 acagcctggt cctggctgac agtcatgggg acataatcac cgcggcatgc ggctccggcg
     4741 agggcagggg aagtcttcta acatgcgggg acgtggagga aaatcccggc ccactcgaga
     4801 tggccgatac agatgagggc tttggcctgg cgcgcacgcc tctggagcct gattccaaag
     4861 acaggtcttg cgattcgaaa cctgagagtg ctctgggggc tcccagcaag tctccatcat
     4921 ccccgcaggc tgccttcacc cagcagggca tggaaggaat caaggtgttt cttcatgaac
     4981 gtgaactgtg gctgaagttc cacgaagtgg gcacagagat gatcatcacc aaggcaggga
     5041 ggagaatgtt tcctagttac aaagtgaagg tgactggcct taatcccaaa acgaagtata
     5101 ttcttctcat ggatattgtt cccgcagacg accacagata taaatttgct gataacaaat
     5161 ggtccgtaac tggcaaagca gagcctgcca tgccggggcg cctttacgtg cacccggact
     5221 ccccagcaac cggagcccac tggatgcgac aacttgtctc cttccagaag ctcaaactca
     5281 ccaacaacca cctggacccg tttggacaca ttatcctgaa ctccatgcac aaataccagc
     5341 cccgattaca catcgtgaaa gcagacgaaa ataatgggtt cggttcaaag aacactgcgt
     5401 tttgcaccca cgtcttcccg gagacagctt ttatcgctgt gacttcgtac cagaatcaca
     5461 agatcacaca gctgaaaatt gagaacaacc ccttcgccaa aggctttcgg ggcagtgatg
     5521 acctggagtt acacaggatg tctcggatgc aaagtaaaga gtatcctgtg gttcccagga
     5581 gcacagtgag gcacaaagtc acctccaacc acagcccctt cagcagcgag acccgagctc
     5641 tctccacctc atccaattta gggtcccagt accagtgtga gaatggtgtc tctggcccct
     5701 cccaggacct tctgccccca cctaacccat acccactggc ccaggagcac agccaaattt
     5761 accactgtac caagaggaaa gatgaggaat gttccagcac ggagcacccc tataagaagc
     5821 cgtacatgga gacatccccc agcgaggaag acaccttcta tcgctcgggc tacccccagc
     5881 agcagggcct gagtacctct tacaggacag agtcggccca gcggcaggcc tgcatgtatg
     5941 ccagctccgc tccccccagc gagcccgtgc ctagcctgga ggacatcagc tgtaacacat
     6001 ggcccagcat gccctcctat agcagctgta ccgtcaccac cgtgcagccc atggaccgtc
     6061 ttccctacca gcacttctcc gctcatttca cctcggggcc cctggtccct cggttggctg
     6121 gcatggccaa ccatggttct ccccagctcg gcgaagggat gtttcagcac cagacctcag
     6181 tggcccatca gcctgtggtc aggcagtgcg ggcctcagac tggccttcag tctccgggcg
     6241 gcctccagcc cccagagttt ctctacactc acggcgtgcc caggaccctg tccccccatc
     6301 agtatcactc ggtacacggc gtcggcatgg tgccagagtg gagtgagaat agctaagtcg
     6361 acgataaaat aaaagatttt atttagtctc cagaaaaagg ggggaatgaa agaccccacc
     6421 tgtaggtttg gcaagctagc ttaagtaacg ccattttgca aggcatggaa aaatacataa
     6481 ctgagaatag agaagttcag atcaaggtca ggaacagatg gaacagctga atatgggcca
     6541 aacaggatat ctgtggtaag cagttcctgc cccggctcag ggccaagaac agatggaaca
     6601 gctgaatatg ggccaaacag gatatctgtg gtaagcagtt cctgccccgg ctcagggcca
     6661 agaacagatg gtccccagat gcggtccagc cctcagcagt ttctagagaa ccatcagatg
     6721 tttccagggt gccccaagga cctgaaatga ccctgtgcct tatttgaact aaccaatcag
     6781 ttcgcttctc gcttctgttc gcgcgcttct gctccccgag ctcaataaaa gagcccacaa
     6841 cccctcactc ggggcgccag tcctccgatt gactgagtcg cccgggtacc cgtgtatcca
     6901 ataaaccctc ttgcagttgc atccgacttg tggtctcgct gttccttggg agggtctcct
     6961 ctgagtgatt gactacccgt cagcgggggt ctttcacatg cagcatgtat caaaattaat
     7021 ttggtttttt ttcttaagta tttacattaa atggccatag ttgcattaat gaatcggcca
     7081 acgcgcgggg agaggcggtt tgcgtattgg gcgctcttcc gcttcctcgc tcactgactc
     7141 gctgcgctcg gtcgttcggc tgcggcgagc ggtatcagct cactcaaagg cggtaatacg
     7201 gttatccaca gaatcagggg ataacgcagg aaagaacatg tgagcaaaag gccagcaaaa
     7261 ggccaggaac cgtaaaaagg ccgcgttgct ggcgtttttc cataggctcc gcccccctga
     7321 cgagcatcac aaaaatcgac gctcaagtca gaggtggcga aacccgacag gactataaag
     7381 ataccaggcg tttccccctg gaagctccct cgtgcgctct cctgttccga ccctgccgct
     7441 taccggatac ctgtccgcct ttctcccttc gggaagcgtg gcgctttctc atagctcacg
     7501 ctgtaggtat ctcagttcgg tgtaggtcgt tcgctccaag ctgggctgtg tgcacgaacc
     7561 ccccgttcag cccgaccgct gcgccttatc cggtaactat cgtcttgagt ccaacccggt
     7621 aagacacgac ttatcgccac tggcagcagc cactggtaac aggattagca gagcgaggta
     7681 tgtaggcggt gctacagagt tcttgaagtg gtggcctaac tacggctaca ctagaagaac
     7741 agtatttggt atctgcgctc tgctgaagcc agttaccttc ggaaaaagag ttggtagctc
     7801 ttgatccggc aaacaaacca ccgctggtag cggtggtttt tttgtttgca agcagcagat
     7861 tacgcgcaga aaaaaaggat ctcaagaaga tcctttgatc ttttctacgg ggtctgacgc
     7921 tcagtggaac gaaaactcac gttaagggat tttggtcatg agattatcaa aaaggatctt
     7981 cacctagatc cttttgcggc cggccgcaaa tcaatctaaa gtatatatga gtaaacttgg
     8041 tctgacagtt accaatgctt aatcagtgag gcacctatct cagcgatctg tctatttcgt
     8101 tcatccatag ttgcctgact ccccgtcgtg tagataacta cgatacggga gggcttacca
     8161 tctggcccca gtgctgcaat gataccgcga gacccacgct caccggctcc agatttatca
     8221 gcaataaacc agccagccgg aagggccgag cgcagaagtg gtcctgcaac tttatccgcc
     8281 tccatccagt ctattaattg ttgccgggaa gctagagtaa gtagttcgcc agttaatagt
     8341 ttgcgcaacg ttgttgccat tgctacaggc atcgtggtgt cacgctcgtc gtttggtatg
     8401 gcttcattca gctccggttc ccaacgatca aggcgagtta catgatcccc catgttgtgc
     8461 aaaaaagcgg ttagctcctt cggtcctccg atcgttgtca gaagtaagtt ggccgcagtg
     8521 ttatcactca tggttatggc agcactgcat aattctctta ctgtcatgcc atccgtaaga
     8581 tgcttttctg tgactggtga gtactcaacc aagtcattct gagaatagtg tatgcggcga
     8641 ccgagttgct cttgcccggc gtcaatacgg gataataccg cgccacatag cagaacttta
     8701 aaagtgctca tcattggaaa acgttcttcg gggcgaaaac tctcaaggat cttaccgctg
     8761 ttgagatcca gttcgatgta acccactcgt gcacccaact gatcttcagc atcttttact
     8821 ttcaccagcg tttctgggtg agcaaaaaca ggaaggcaaa atgccgcaaa aaagggaata
     8881 agggcgacac ggaaatgttg aatactcata ctcttccttt ttcaatatta ttgaagcatt
     8941 tatcagggtt attgtctcat gagcggatac atatttgaat gtatttagaa aaataaacaa
     9001 ataggggttc cgcgcacatt tc
//
