[The description below was written by a language model from this plasmid's Addgene catalogue record and the feature table of its GenBank file.]
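Description:
pmx-MiGT is a 9,022 bp Moloney murine leukemia virus (MMLV)-based retroviral expression vector built on the pMx backbone and intended for direct cardiac reprogramming of mouse cells. In bacteria it is maintained through a high-copy ColE1/pUC-type origin of replication and selected with ampicillin via the beta-lactamase (AmpR) gene and its own promoter. The viral portion has the usual gammaretroviral layout. A 5' MMLV LTR provides the promoter for the genomic transcript. It is followed by the Psi packaging signal, a truncated gag segment lacking its start codon (which extends the packaging region), and a pol fragment carrying the splice acceptor. A 3' LTR closes the proviral unit. Because the plasmid lacks functional gag, pol and env genes, these must be supplied in trans by a packaging system to make infectious but replication-incompetent particles.

The payload lies between the pol region and the 3' LTR. The only annotated features there are a P2A and a T2A peptide, which divide the region into three unannotated stretches. This arrangement indicates a single polycistronic open reading frame in which ribosomal skipping at the 2A sites releases three separate proteins from one LTR-driven transcript. The record does not name the insert genes. The plasmid name and the associated publication on Mef2C isoforms in cardiac reprogramming suggest a Mef2c isoform, Gata4 and Tbx5 in that order, but this is an inference and not a recorded fact. No separate mammalian selection marker or fluorescent reporter is annotated. The stated use is delivering the reprogramming cassette retrovirally into murine cells.
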