Addgene plasmid #172397: pmx-MiGT
Purpose: Retroviral expression vector for murine direct cardiac reprogramming
Depositing lab: Li Qian. Depositing organization: University of North Carolina at Chapel Hill. Publication: Isoform Specific Effects of Mef2C during Direct Cardiac Reprogramming. Wang L, Huang P, Near D, Ravi K, Xu Y, Liu J, Qian L. Cells. 2020 Jan 22;9(2). pii: cells9020268. doi: 10.3390/cells9020268. PubMed 31979018.
Backbone
  Vector backbone: pMx
  Vector type: Retroviral
Growth in bacteria
  Bacterial resistance: Ampicillin, 100 μg/mL
  Growth temperature: 37°C
  Growth strain: NEB Stable
  Copy number: High Copy
Gene/Insert
  Cloning method: Unknown
  Sequencing primers: 5′ NA
Terms and licenses: Academic/Nonprofit Terms; Industry Terms: Not Available to Industry
How to cite: pmx-MiGT was a gift from Li Qian (Addgene plasmid # 172397 ; http://n2t.net/addgene:172397 ; RRID:Addgene_172397)
