>Addgene plasmid #172397 | pmx-MiGT | depositor partial sequence | sequence record 334273 | mouse MEF2C isoform insert
ATGGGGAGAAAAAAGATTCAGATTACGAGGATAATGGATGAGCGTAACAGACAGGTGACTTTTACGAAGA
GGAAATTTGGATTGATGAAGAAGGCTTATGAGCTGAGCGTGCTGTGCGACTGTGAGATTGCACTGATCAT
CTTCAACAGCACCAACAAGCTGTTCCAGTACGCCAGCACTGACATGGATAAGGTGTTGCTCAAGTACACC
GAGTACAACGAGCCGCACGAGAGCCGGACAAACTCAGACATTGTGGAGACATTGAGAAAGAAGGGCCTCA
ATGGCTGTGACAGCCCAGATCCCGATGCAGACGATTCAGTAGGTCACAGCCCTGAGTCTGAGGACAAGTA
CAGGAAAATTAACGAAGATATTGATCTAATGATCAGCAGGCAAAGATTGTGTGCTGTTCCACCTCCCAGC
TTTGAGATGCCAGTTACCATCCCAGTGTCCAGCCATAACAGTTTGGTGTACAGCAATCCTGTCAGCACAC
TGGGAAACCCCAATCTTCTGCCACTGGCCCACCCGTCTCTGCAGAGGAATAGTATGTCTCCTGGTGTAAC
ACATAGACCTCCAAGTGCAGGTAACACAGGCGGTCTGATGGGCGGAGATCTGACATCCGGTGCAGGCACC
AGCGCAGGGAATGGATACGGCAACCCCCGGAACTCACCAGGCCTGCTGGTCTCACCTGGTAACCTGAACA
AGAATATACAAGCCAAATCTCCTCCCCCTATGAATCTAGGAATGAATAATCGTAAGCCAGATCTCCGCGT
TCTTATCCCACCTGGCAGCAAGAACACGATGCCATCAGTGAATCAAAGGATAAATAACTCCCAGTCGGCT
CAGTCATTGGCTACCCCGGTGGTTTCCGTAGCAACTCCTACTTTACCAGGACAAGGAATGGGAGGATATC
CATCAGCCATTTCAACAACATATGGTACTGAGTACTCTCTGAGTAGCGCAGATCTGTCATCTCTGTCTGG
CTTCAACACTGCCAGTGCGCTCCACCTCGGCTCTGTAACTGGCTGGCAGCAGCAGCACCTACATAACATG
CCGCCATCTGCCCTCAGTCAGTTGGGAGCTTGCACTAGCACTCATTTATCTCAGAGTTCAAATCTCTCCC
TGCCTTCTACTCAAAGCCTCAGCATCAAGTCAGAACCTGTTTCTCCTCCTAGAGACCGTACCACCACCCC
TTCGAGATACCCACAACACACCACGCGCCACGAGGCGGGGAGGTCTCCTGTTGACAGCTTGAGCAGCTGT
AGCAGTTCCTACGATGGGAGCGACCGAGAGGATCACCGGAACGAATTCCACTCCCCCATTGGACTCACCA
GACCTTCGCCGGACGAAAGGGAAAGTCCTTCAGTCAAGCGCATGCGACTCTCTGAAGGATGGGCAACATG
A
